Addgene plasmid #110067: pSY075
Purpose: Bacterial expression of L2
Depositing lab: Jay Keasling. Depositing organization: Lawrence Berkeley National Laboratory. Publication: Comprehensive in Vitro Analysis of Acyltransferase Domain Exchanges in Modular Polyketide Synthases and Its Application for Short-Chain Ketone Production. Yuzawa S, Deng K, Wang G, Baidoo EE, Northen TR, Adams PD, Katz L, Keasling JD. ACS Synth Biol. 2017 Jan 20;6(1):139-147. doi: 10.1021/acssynbio.6b00176. Epub 2016 Sep 6. PubMed 27548700.
Backbone
  Vector backbone: pET30
  Vector type: Bacterial Expression
Growth in bacteria
  Bacterial resistance: Kanamycin, 50 μg/mL
  Growth temperature: 37°C
  Growth strain: DH10B
  Copy number: High Copy
Gene/Insert
  Gene/Insert name: L2
  Species: Synthetic
  Mutation: AT-swapped mutant
  Cloning method: Restriction Enzyme; 5′ cloning site unknown (unknown if destroyed); 3′ cloning site unknown (unknown if destroyed)
  Sequencing primers: 5′ unknown
Terms and licenses: Academic/Nonprofit Terms; Industry Terms: Not Available to Industry
How to cite: pSY075 was a gift from Jay Keasling (Addgene plasmid # 110067 ; http://n2t.net/addgene:110067 ; RRID:Addgene_110067)
