[The description below was written by a language model from this plasmid's Addgene catalogue record and pLannotate feature annotations shown in this document.]
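Description:
pSY075 is a bacterial expression plasmid of about 12.6 kb built on the pET30 backbone, made to produce a synthetic protein called L2 in E. coli. The record describes L2 only as an "AT-swapped mutant". Given the associated work on acyltransferase domain exchanges in modular polyketide synthases, this points to an engineered PKS module whose acyltransferase domain has been replaced. The parent synthase and the donor of the swapped domain are not stated. The cloning sites are also not recorded.

The insert occupies roughly 7.4 kb between the T7 promoter/lac operator/T7 gene 10 ribosome binding site and the T7 terminator. Automated annotation recognises only one internal stretch of it, by similarity to the Mycobacterium tuberculosis polyketide synthase pks15. That match most likely reflects conserved PKS domain homology, not the actual source of the sequence. Short histidine-tag matches lie at both ends of the open reading frame, suggesting N- and C-terminal His tags for affinity purification, although the table does not confirm that both are in frame. A brief match to a T7 gene 10B-derived tag just before the terminator is probably residual vector sequence.

Transcription depends on T7 RNA polymerase supplied by the host. It is repressed by the plasmid-encoded lacI through the lac operator and can be induced with IPTG. Selection is by kanamycin (aph(3')-Ia), and replication uses a pBR322-type origin with the bom and rop elements. The catalogue lists the plasmid as high copy, although rop normally limits copy number. An f1 origin and remnant tetracycline-resistance fragments are also present. The depositor and sequencing-derived records differ by only a few nucleotides in length and show the same feature layout. The plasmid is suited to purifying the engineered enzyme for in vitro analysis.
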