Features (pLannotate 1.2.2; 20 found; start..end, strand, type, name):
     12..467     +  rep_origin     f1 ori (sequence partly withheld): f1 bacteriophage origin of replication; arrow indicates direction of (+) strand synthesis
    494..551     +  promoter       AmpR promoter (fragment): bla
    560..1375    -  CDS            KanR: aminoglycoside phosphotransferase; aph(3')-Ia; confers resistance to kanamycin in bacteria or G418 (Geneticin®) in eukaryotes
   1497..2085    +  rep_origin     ori: high-copy-number ColE1/pMB1/pBR322/pUC origin of replication
   2271..2413    -  misc_feature   bom: basis of mobility region from pBR322
   2515..2706    -  CDS            rop: Rop protein, which maintains plasmids at low copy number; rop
   2723..3103    +  CDS            YPB1_ECOLX: Protein predicted: Swiss-Prot protein existence level 4. From Escherichia coli.
   3175..3466    -  CDS            TcR (fragment): tetracycline efflux protein; tet; confers resistance to tetracycline
   3481..3502    -  protein_bind   CAP binding site: CAP binding activates transcription in the presence of cAMP. E. coli catabolite activator protein
   3515..4597    -  CDS            lacI: lac repressor; lacI; The lac repressor binds to the lac operator to inhibit transcription in E. coli. This inhibition can be relieved by adding lactose or isopropyl-β-D-thiogalactopyranoside (IPTG).
   4598..4675    -  promoter       lacI promoter: lacI
   4683..4962    -  CDS            TcR (fragment): tetracycline efflux protein; tet; confers resistance to tetracycline
   4988..5006    +  promoter       T7 promoter: promoter for bacteriophage T7 RNA polymerase
   5007..5031    +  protein_bind   lac operator: The lac repressor binds to the lac operator to inhibit transcription in E. coli. This inhibition can be relieved by adding lactose or isopropyl-β-D-thiogalactopyranoside (IPTG). lac repressor encoded by lacI
   5046..5068    +  RBS            RBS: efficient ribosome binding site from bacteriophage T7 gene 10 (Olins and Rangwala, 1989)
   5087..5105    +  CDS            9xHis (fragment): 9xHis affinity tag
   7050..8342    +  CDS            pks15 (fragment): PKS15_MYCTU - Experimental evidence at protein level: Swiss-Prot protein existence level 1. From Mycobacterium tuberculosis (strain ATCC 25618 / H37Rv).
  12494..12511   +  CDS            9xHis (fragment): 9xHis affinity tag
  12521..12570   +  CDS            SET1 (fragment): solubility-enhancement tag derived from T7 phage gene 10B
  12578..12625   +  terminator     T7 terminator: transcription terminator for bacteriophage T7 RNA polymerase
>Addgene plasmid #110067 | pSY075 | depositor full sequence | sequence record 207079 | pSY075 sequence 12650 bps
TGGCGAATGGG
[124 nt withheld, positions 12-135]
C
[91 nt withheld, positions 137-227]
A
[49 nt withheld, positions 229-277]
CCTTTGACGTTGGAGTCCACGTTCTTT
[37 nt withheld, positions 305-341]
ACCCTATCTCGGTCTATTCTTTTGATTTATAAGGGATTTTGCCGATTTCGGCCTATTGGTTAAAAAATGA
GCTGATTTAACAAAAATTTAACGCGAATTTTAACAAAATATTAACGTTTACAATTTCAGGTGGCACTTTT
CGGGGAAATGTGCGCGGAACCCCTATTTGTTTATTTTTCTAAATACATTCAAATATGTATCCGCTCATGA
ATTAATTCTTAGAAAAACTCATCGAGCATCAAATGAAACTGCAATTTATTCATATCAGGATTATCAATAC
CATATTTTTGAAAAAGCCGTTTCTGTAATGAAGGAGAAAACTCACCGAGGCAGTTCCATAGGATGGCAAG
ATCCTGGTATCGGTCTGCGATTCCGACTCGTCCAACATCAATACAACCTATTAATTTCCCCTCGTCAAAA
ATAAGGTTATCAAGTGAGAAATCACCATGAGTGACGACTGAATCCGGTGAGAATGGCAAAAGTTTATGCA
TTTCTTTCCAGACTTGTTCAACAGGCCAGCCATTACGCTCGTCATCAAAATCACTCGCATCAACCAAACC
GTTATTCATTCGTGATTGCGCCTGAGCGAGACGAAATACGCGATCGCTGTTAAAAGGACAATTACAAACA
GGAATCGAATGCAACCGGCGCAGGAACACTGCCAGCGCATCAACAATATTTTCACCTGAATCAGGATATT
CTTCTAATACCTGGAATGCTGTTTTCCCGGGGATCGCAGTGGTGAGTAACCATGCATCATCAGGAGTACG
GATAAAATGCTTGATGGTCGGAAGAGGCATAAATTCCGTCAGCCAGTTTAGTCTGACCATCTCATCTGTA
ACATCATTGGCAACGCTACCTTTGCCATGTTTCAGAAACAACTCTGGCGCATCGGGCTTCCCATACAATC
GATAGATTGTCGCACCTGATTGCCCGACATTATCGCGAGCCCATTTATACCCATATAAATCAGCATCCAT
GTTGGAATTTAATCGCGGCCTAGAGCAAGACGTTTCCCGTTGAATATGGCTCATAACACCCCTTGTATTA
CTGTTTATGTAAGCAGACAGTTTTATTGTTCATGACCAAAATCCCTTAACGTGAGTTTTCGTTCCACTGA
GCGTCAGACCCCGTAGAAAAGATCAAAGGATCTTCTTGAGATCCTTTTTTTCTGCGCGTAATCTGCTGCT
TGCAAACAAAAAAACCACCGCTACCAGCGGTGGTTTGTTTGCCGGATCAAGAGCTACCAACTCTTTTTCC
GAAGGTAACTGGCTTCAGCAGAGCGCAGATACCAAATACTGTCCTTCTAGTGTAGCCGTAGTTAGGCCAC
CACTTCAAGAACTCTGTAGCACCGCCTACATACCTCGCTCTGCTAATCCTGTTACCAGTGGCTGCTGCCA
GTGGCGATAAGTCGTGTCTTACCGGGTTGGACTCAAGACGATAGTTACCGGATAAGGCGCAGCGGTCGGG
CTGAACGGGGGGTTCGTGCACACAGCCCAGCTTGGAGCGAACGACCTACACCGAACTGAGATACCTACAG
CGTGAGCTATGAGAAAGCGCCACGCTTCCCGAAGGGAGAAAGGCGGACAGGTATCCGGTAAGCGGCAGGG
TCGGAACAGGAGAGCGCACGAGGGAGCTTCCAGGGGGAAACGCCTGGTATCTTTATAGTCCTGTCGGGTT
TCGCCACCTCTGACTTGAGCGTCGATTTTTGTGATGCTCGTCAGGGGGGCGGAGCCTATGGAAAAACGCC
AGCAACGCGGCCTTTTTACGGTTCCTGGCCTTTTGCTGGCCTTTTGCTCACATGTTCTTTCCTGCGTTAT
CCCCTGATTCTGTGGATAACCGTATTACCGCCTTTGAGTGAGCTGATACCGCTCGCCGCAGCCGAACGAC
CGAGCGCAGCGAGTCAGTGAGCGAGGAAGCGGAAGAGCGCCTGATGCGGTATTTTCTCCTTACGCATCTG
TGCGGTATTTCACACCGCATATATGGTGCACTCTCAGTACAATCTGCTCTGATGCCGCATAGTTAAGCCA
GTATACACTCCGCTATCGCTACGTGACTGGGTCATGGCTGCGCCCCGACACCCGCCAACACCCGCTGACG
CGCCCTGACGGGCTTGTCTGCTCCCGGCATCCGCTTACAGACAAGCTGTGACCGTCTCCGGGAGCTGCAT
GTGTCAGAGGTTTTCACCGTCATCACCGAAACGCGCGAGGCAGCTGCGGTAAAGCTCATCAGCGTGGTCG
TGAAGCGATTCACAGATGTCTGCCTGTTCATCCGCGTCCAGCTCGTTGAGTTTCTCCAGAAGCGTTAATG
TCTGGCTTCTGATAAAGCGGGCCATGTTAAGGGCGGTTTTTTCCTGTTTGGTCACTGATGCCTCCGTGTA
AGGGGGATTTCTGTTCATGGGGGTAATGATACCGATGAAACGAGAGAGGATGCTCACGATACGGGTTACT
GATGATGAACATGCCCGGTTACTGGAACGTTGTGAGGGTAAACAACTGGCGGTATGGATGCGGCGGGACC
AGAGAAAAATCACTCAGGGTCAATGCCAGCGCTTCGTTAATACAGATGTAGGTGTTCCACAGGGTAGCCA
GCAGCATCCTGCGATGCAGATCCGGAACATAATGGTGCAGGGCGCTGACTTCCGCGTTTCCAGACTTTAC
GAAACACGGAAACCGAAGACCATTCATGTTGTTGCTCAGGTCGCAGACGTTTTGCAGCAGCAGTCGCTTC
ACGTTCGCTCGCGTATCGGTGATTCATTCTGCTAACCAGTAAGGCAACCCCGCCAGCCTAGCCGGGTCCT
CAACGACAGGAGCACGATCATGCGCACCCGTGGGGCCGCCATGCCGGCGATAATGGCCTGCTTCTCGCCG
AAACGTTTGGTGGCGGGACCAGTGACGAAGGCTTGAGCGAGGGCGTGCAAGATTCCGAATACCGCAAGCG
ACAGGCCGATCATCGTCGCGCTCCAGCGAAAGCGGTCCTCGCCGAAAATGACCCAGAGCGCTGCCGGCAC
CTGTCCTACGAGTTGCATGATAAAGAAGACAGTCATAAGTGCGGCGACGATAGTCATGCCCCGCGCCCAC
CGGAAGGAGCTGACTGGGTTGAAGGCTCTCAAGGGCATCGGTCGAGATCCCGGTGCCTAATGAGTGAGCT
AACTTACATTAATTGCGTTGCGCTCACTGCCCGCTTTCCAGTCGGGAAACCTGTCGTGCCAGCTGCATTA
ATGAATCGGCCAACGCGCGGGGAGAGGCGGTTTGCGTATTGGGCGCCAGGGTGGTTTTTCTTTTCACCAG
TGAGACGGGCAACAGCTGATTGCCCTTCACCGCCTGGCCCTGAGAGAGTTGCAGCAAGCGGTCCACGCTG
GTTTGCCCCAGCAGGCGAAAATCCTGTTTGATGGTGGTTAACGGCGGGATATAACATGAGCTGTCTTCGG
TATCGTCGTATCCCACTACCGAGATGTCCGCACCAACGCGCAGCCCGGACTCGGTAATGGCGCGCATTGC
GCCCAGCGCCATCTGATCGTTGGCAACCAGCATCGCAGTGGGAACGATGCCCTCATTCAGCATTTGCATG
GTTTGTTGAAAACCGGACATGGCACTCCAGTCGCCTTCCCGTTCCGCTATCGGCTGAATTTGATTGCGAG
TGAGATATTTATGCCAGCCAGCCAGACGCAGACGCGCCGAGACAGAACTTAATGGGCCCGCTAACAGCGC
GATTTGCTGGTGACCCAATGCGACCAGATGCTCCACGCCCAGTCGCGTACCGTCTTCATGGGAGAAAATA
ATACTGTTGATGGGTGTCTGGTCAGAGACATCAAGAAATAACGCCGGAACATTAGTGCAGGCAGCTTCCA
CAGCAATGGCATCCTGGTCATCCAGCGGATAGTTAATGATCAGCCCACTGACGCGTTGCGCGAGAAGATT
GTGCACCGCCGCTTTACAGGCTTCGACGCCGCTTCGTTCTACCATCGACACCACCACGCTGGCACCCAGT
TGATCGGCGCGAGATTTAATCGCCGCGACAATTTGCGACGGCGCGTGCAGGGCCAGACTGGAGGTGGCAA
CGCCAATCAGCAACGACTGTTTGCCCGCCAGTTGTTGTGCCACGCGGTTGGGAATGTAATTCAGCTCCGC
CATCGCCGCTTCCACTTTTTCCCGCGTTTTCGCAGAAACGTGGCTGGCCTGGTTCACCACGCGGGAAACG
GTCTGATAAGAGACACCGGCATACTCTGCGACATCGTATAACGTTACTGGTTTCACATTCACCACCCTGA
ATTGACTCTCTTCCGGGCGCTATCATGCCATACCGCGAAAGGTTTTGCGCCATTCGATGGTGTCCGGGAT
CTCGACGCTCTCCCTTATGCGACTCCTGCATTAGGAAGCAGCCCAGTAGTAGGTTGAGGCCGTTGAGCAC
CGCCGCCGCAAGGAATGGTGCATGCAAGGAGATGGCGCCCAACAGTCCCCCGGCCACGGGGCCTGCCACC
ATACCCACGCCGAAACAAGCGCTCATGAGCCCGAAGTGGCGAGCCCGATCTTCCCCATCGGTGATGTCGG
CGATATAGGCGCCAGCAACCGCACCTGTGGCGCCGGTGATGCCGGCCACGATGCGTCCGGCGTAGAGGAT
CGAGATCGATCTCGATCCCGCGAAATTAATACGACTCACTATAGGGGAATTGTGAGCGGATAACAATTCC
CCTCTAGAAATAATTTTGTTTAACTTTAAGAAGGAGATATACATATGGGCAGCAGCCACCACCACCACCA
CCACAGCAGCGGCCTGGTCCCGCGTGGTTCCCACATGGCAGGTCCACCGCCGTTCCCGCGTCGTCGTGGC
CCGAGCGGCCGTCGTCGTTGCGGCGGTCGTGCTACCCCGGGTAGCGTCCGTGACCGTACGGGTCGTCGTC
CGGCAGCCGTTCCGAGCCGTGCAGTTTGCGCAGCGGATCTGTGCGAAGAAAATGACGACGGCTCGAAGAA
TGTTTCTGAACATCGCGGTAGCGCAGGTGGTTCCGTGCTGTTTCCACGTACCGGCACCGTCCTGCCGTGG
GTACTGACCGGTCCTGGCGCAGCGGCGGTTCGCGCACGCTCCGAAGCACTGCGCACGCACCTGCGTGCGA
GCACCGAGTGGTCCCCTGCGGGCGTCGGTCAGGCGCTGCTGGCCGGTACGGGTGCGGGTGCCGATACCCA
CCGTGCCGTTGTTCTGGCAGGCGACCGTGCCCAGACCCTGAACGCATTGGCAGCGCTGAGCGCAGGCGCA
GACCACCCGGCAGTTTTCACCAGCACTCGTGCGGATGCAAGCCCGGCTGGCCCGGTGTTTGTGTTCCCGG
GTCAAGGCTCGCAGTGGACCGGTATGGCTCGTGAACTGCTGGACTCCGCACCGGTTTTCGCGCGTAAGCT
GCACGACTGTGCAGACGCGTTTGCCCCGTACCTGGGCCACAGCCTGCTGGATAGCGTCACCGGTGCAGCA
GGTGGTCCAGAGCCTGTTGGCGCGGACGTCGTCCAACCGGCGCTGTTCGCCGTTATGGTTGCGCTGACTG
ATCTGTGGAACGCGGCTGGCGTTGCACCGGGTGCACTGCTGGGTCACTCCCTGGGTGAACTGGCAGCCGC
GCATGTCGCGGGTGTTCTGTCCCTGGACGATTCTGCTCGCGTCGTGGCGCGTTGGAGCCAAGCGCAGGCT
ACGTTGGCGGGTCGTGGTGACATGGTCAGCGTTCTGTTGCCTGCGGATGAATTGGCGGACCTGCTGGACC
GCCGTTGGCCGGGTCGCTTGGTTGTGGCGGTTGAAAACGGTCCAGGTAGCGCGGTCGCGAGCGGTGACCT
GGACGCTGCGGCGGAACTGGTCGCACACCTGACCGCCGAAGGTATCCACGCGCGTCGCGTTGACGTGGGC
CTGGCGGCTCACAGCCCGCACATTGACGCGATCCTGCCACGTATTCGCGCGGACATCGCGCCGATTCGTG
CGCATACGCCGAGCATCCCGGTTTATTCGGCGCTGCATGGTGGTGCACTGGATGGCACGCCAATGGACGC
GGCGTACTGGTGTCGTAATCTGCGCTCCACTGTACGTTTCGCGGACGCGACCCGTGCAGCCCTGGAGGCA
GGCCATACCACGTTTGTGGAGGTAAGCCCACATCCGGTCCTGACTACGGCGATGGAGGTGAGCGCAACCC
GTGCCGCGCACGCAGCAACTGTCCTGGGTACGCTGCGCCGTGGTGAGGGTGGTCCGAGCCGCTTCCTGGC
GAGCCTGGCCGAACTGCATGTCAGCGGTGGTGATGCCGATCTGCGTACGGTTCTGCCGGCGAGCCAGGCG
GCTGGCTTGCCGGAAACCGTTCTGACGGCGGGTCCGCGTGGCGAGAGCGCGGATGGCGACTCTCGTCATG
AGGTTCTGTGCGCACGCCTGGCACCGCTGGACCCAGCGGAGCGTCGTGCCCAGCTGCTGACTGTTGTTCG
TGAAAGCGCAGCTGCCGCGCTGGACGGCGACGATCAAGGTAGCATTGACGGTCGTCGCACGTTCCGTGAC
CTGGGTATCACGTCGCTGGCAGCGGTGGGCATCCGTGATCGCCTGCATTCCGCAACCGGTCTGCGTCTGT
CTCCGACCGTTGTGTTTGATCATCCGACCCCGGACGCACTGGCGGCACACTTGGACACCGAACTGTTCGG
CACGGGCGCAGATGCCGAGCCGGCACCAGCTGCGGGTGGTCGTGCGGTGCCGCATGACGAACCAATTGCG
ATCGTGGGTATGGCGTGCCGTTACCCTGGCGGCGTTGGTGCACCGGCCGACCTGTGGCGTACCGTTCTGG
CCGGTGTCGACGCAGTTGGTCCGCTGCCGGCTGATCGTGGCTGGAATATTGCGGACGGTTACGATCCGGA
GCTGGCGGGTCCTGGTCGTTTTAGCCAGCGTGAGGGCGGCTTTCTGCACGACGCAGCTGAATTTGATGCG
GAGTTCTTTGGTATTAGCCCGCGTGAGGCATTGGCGATGGACCCGCAGCAACGTTTGGCTCTGGAAAGCG
CCTGGGAAGCGATTGAGGATGCGGGTCTGGACGCCCATAGCCTGCGTGGCAGCCGTACTGGCGTTTTTCT
GGGCTTGATTACCCAGGATTATGGTCCTCGTGCGGGTGAGCCGACCACGCGTGCAGGTGCGGTGGAGGGT
CACCTGTTCCTGGGTAGCACTGGCAGCGTCGCAAGCGGTCGTCTGAGCTATACCTTGGGTCTGGAAGGTC
CGTCTTTGACGATTGATACGGCATGTTCGAGCAGCCTGGTGGCACTGCACGAAGCATGTCAAGCGCTGCG
TACCGGTGATTGCGACATGGCTCTGACTGGTGGTGTGACGGTCATGCCGAGCACCGGCATGTTGGTCGAG
TTCAGCCGTCAGCGTGGTCTGTCGCCTGACGGCCGTTGTAAAGCCTTTTCTGCATCTGCCGACGGTTTTG
GTCTGGCGGAAGGTGTCGGTATGCTGGTGGTTGAGCGTCTGAGCGATGCGCGTCGTCTGGGCCATCGTGT
GCTGGCGGTGGTGCGCGGTTCTGCGGTTAACCAAGATGGCGCGAGCAATGGCCTGTCGGCGCCTAGCGGC
CCAGCACAACAGCGCGTTATTCGCCAGGCGCTGGTCAACGCTGGCGTCCAAGCATCCCAAGTGGACGTTG
TCGAAGCACATGGCACCGGTACGAAACTGGGCGATCCGATTGAGGCTCAAGCCCTGCAAGCGACCTATGG
CCAGGGCCGTCCGGCTGAGCGCCCGTTGTGGTTGGGTTCTCTGAAGTCCAATATCGGCCACGCGCAAGCG
GCAGCGGGTGTGGGCGGTGTTATCAAAATGGTCATGGCGTTGCGTGAAGGCGTCCTGCCACCGACCCTGC
ACGCAGACGAGCCGAGCCCGCATATTGACTGGTCGGCGGGTCAGGTTCGTCTGCTGACCGAGGAACGCGA
GTGGCCGGAGGCAGGTCACCCTCGCCGTGCGGCAGTTTCGAGCTTCGGTGTTAGCGGTACCAACGCGCAC
GTGATCATTGAAGAGGCGCCTGAAGAGGGCGAAGAACCGGAGTCTGACGCCGGTGGTGTTGTGCCGTGGG
TTTTGTCTGCTCGTACGGAAGGCGCGTTGCAGGCCCAGGCTGTTCAGTTGAGCGAGTTCGTTGGTGAGAG
CTCGCCGGTCGACGTGGGTTGGTCCCTGGTTTCTACTCGTGCGGCCTTCGAGCATCGTGCGGTGGTGGTT
GGCCGTGGTCGCGACGAGCTGGTACGTGGTCTGAGCGAGGTCGCGCAGGGTCGTGGTGTTCGTGGCGTGG
CAAGCAGCGCGTCCGGTGGTCTGGCTTTCGTTTTCGCAGGCCAGGGTAGCCAGCGCCTGGGCATGGGTCG
CGGCTTGTATGAGCGTTTCCCGGTGTTTGCAGAAGCGTTTGATGAGGTGTGTGGTCGCGTTGGTCCGGGC
GTACGCGAGGTTGTTTTTGGTAGCGACGCGGGTGAGCTGGACCGTACCGTTTGGGCACAAGCCGGCCTGT
TCGCCCTGGAAGTCGCGCTGTTTCGTCTGTTGGAGAGCTGGGGCGTTCGTCCGGGTTGCCTGATTGGCCA
CTCCGTCGGCGAGCTGTCCGCGGCATGCGTGGCGGGTCTGTGGAGCCTGGAGGACGCGTGCCGCGTTGTG
GCCGCTCGTGCACGTCTGATGCAGGCCCTGCCGGCTGGCGGCGTCATGGTTGCTGTTCGCGCGGAAGCTG
GCGAGCTGGCCGGTTTCCTGGGTGAGGATGTGGTGATTGCAAGCGTGAACGCGCCAGGTCAAGTCGTGAT
CGCGGGTCCGGAAGGCGGCGTCGAGCGTGTGGTTGCTGCATGCGGTGCCCGTTCGCGCCGTCTGGCGGTG
AGCCATGCGTTCCATTCCCCGCTGGTGGAGCCGATGCTGGGTGAGTTTCGCCGTGTCGTTGAGAGCGTGG
CATTTGGCGTCCCGAGCCTGCGTGTCGTCAGCAACGTGACCGGTGCGTGGGTTGATCCGGAAGAGTGGGG
CACCCCGGAGTACTGGGTGCGTCAGGTGCGCGAACCGGTCCGTTTTGCGGATGGTGTCGCGACGTTGCTG
GATGCCGGCGTCCGTACCTTTGTTGAGTTGGGCCCAGCGGGTGCGCTGACCAGCATGGTTAGCCACTGTG
CCGACGCGACTGCGACGTCTGTGACCGCCGTCCCGACGCTGCGTCCTGACCACGACGAAAGCCGTACGGT
TCTGAGCGCTGCTGCCAGCCTGTATGTGCAGGGCCATCCGGTTGATTGGGCGCCTCTGTTCCCACGCGCA
CGCACCGTTGATCTGCCGACGTACGCATTTCAGCATCAGCGTTACTGGCTGGATAGCACCACTGCAAACA
CTGGTGACCGTCCGGCAGCGGACCGTGACACCGCATTTTGGGAAGCTGTGCAGCACACCGACCTGGACGC
CTTCGCTGCAGAATTGGACATTGCCCCGGATGCGCCGTTGGGCACCGTCTTGCCGGCTCTGGCTGACTGG
CGTCAACGCCTGCGTACGGCAGCGGCTGTTGACGCATGGCGTTACCGCACCGCCTTTAAACGTCTGCCAG
ATGCGCCAGGTGCACCAGTCCTGACGGGCAGCTGGCTGGCCGTAGTTCCGGTGCGTCACCTGGATGATCC
GAGCGTTACCACTAGCCTGGATGCAGTTGCTAAAGCGGGTGCGGAAGTCGTTCAGTTGGCAATCGAAGAT
GCGGACGCGGACGTTGATCGTCTGACTGAGCGCTTGCGTGGCCTGGTTGCCGGTCTGGGTGCCGCGCCGG
CGGGCATTATGAGCTTCCTGGGTCTGGATGAAGAGCGTCATCGTGACCACCCGGCGATGCCGAGCGGTCT
GGCCACCAGCTTGGCGCTGGTCCGCGCCTTGGGTCGTGCGGGCATCGGTGCACCGCTGTGGATGGTTACG
CGTGAGGCAGTGGCAGCGGGTCAAGACACGCACCCGCATGCGCCTCTGGGTAGCCTGATCTGGGGTCTGG
GCCAAGTGACGGCTCTGGAGCACGCAGATCGCTGGGGTGGTCTGATCGATCTGCCGGGTGTGTGTGATGC
GCGCGTTGCCCGCATGCTGTGCGCGGGTCTGAGCGGCCGTGGTGCCGAAGATCAGCTGGCCCTGCGTCCG
AGCGGCACTTTCGTCCGCCGTCTGGCGCATATCCCTGGCGAGCAACGTGCAGCACGTCGTAGCTGGCAAC
CACGTGGTACGGTGATTGTCACCGGTGGTACGGGTGCGCTGGGTGCAGTCCTGGCCCGCTGGTTGGCTAC
CGAGGACGCGGAGCACCTGGTGCTGACCGGCCGTCGTGGCGCGGACGCCCCTGGCGCGGAGCGTTTGCGT
GACGAGCTGGTCGCTACGGGCGCTCGTGTCACGCTGGCGGCGTGCGACGTGGCAGATCGCAAAGCCGTCG
CCGCATTGCTGGACGAACTGGCTGCGGACGGCGAGACTGTTCGCGCAGTTCTGCACGCTGCGGGTGTCGC
CGATCTGACGTCGCTGGAGAATACCGGTCCAGAAGCGTTCGCGGCAGGCGTGGCCGCGAAGGTCGATGGT
GCACTGCACCTGACCGAACTGTTGGATCACGATTCGCTGGATGCGTTTGTGTTGTTCAGCAGCATTGCGG
GTGTTTGGGGTTCCGGCGACCACGGCGCGTATGCGGCTGCGAACGCATTTCTGAATGCGTTGGCAGAGTA
CAATCGTGCACGCGGTATCCCGACCACGAGCATCGCATGGGGCGTTTGGAACGCGTTTGGCGTCGAGGGT
GCAGGCGGTATCAGCGAGGCGGTTGATTTGGACCAGCTGCATCGTCGCGGCCTGCCGCTGATTGAACCAG
AGCTGGGTCTGACTGCACTGCGTCGCGCTCTAGACCGTGACGAAACGGTGCTGACGGTTGCTCCGGTTGC
CTGGGAGCGCTTCTTTCCGCTGTTCTCCGCTGCACGTCCGCGTCCGTTGTTTGAGGACTTGCCGCAAGTG
CGTGCCCTGAGCGCACCTGTCCCGACGACGGCGGGTCCGGCCGTGGAACCAGGTCGCCGTGGTAGCGGCC
TGGGCGATTTGCCTCTGACGGATCGCGATAGCGCGCTGCTGGCCTTGGTCCGCGGTGAGAGCGCATCCGT
GCTGGGTTACGAGCGTCCAGATCGCCTGGACCCGGACCGTGCGCTGCGTGATGTGGGTTTCGATAGCCTG
ACGGCGATGGAACTGCGTAACCGTCTGGCTACCGCGACCGGCCTGACGCTGCCTGCGGCCCTGGTGTTTG
ATCACCCGACCCCACTGGCGATCGCGGCGTATCTGAAAGCCGAGCTGACGAGCCAGCTGGACTCCGGTAC
GCCTGCACGTGAAGCTAGCTCTGCACTGCGTGACGGCTACCGCCAAGCGGGTGTGAGCGGCCGTGTTCGT
AGCTACCTGGATCTGTTGGCAGGTCTGTCGGATTTCCGCGAACATTTTGATGGTAGCGATGGTTTTAGCC
TGGATCTGGTTGATATGGCAGATGGTCCGGGTGAGGTGACCGTTATTTGCTGCGCGGGTACGGCTGCGAT
CTCTGGTCCGCATGAGTTCACCCGTCTGGCAGGTGCCCTGCGCGGCATTGCACCTGTTCGTGCGGTGCCG
CAGCCGGGTTACGAAGAAGGCGAACCGCTGCCTTCTAGCATGGCGGCTGTTGCAGCTGTGCAGGCTGATG
CTGTCATTCGTACGCAAGGCGATAAGCCGTTCGTGGTTGCGGGTCACTCGGCAGGCGCGCTGATGGCGTA
CGCGCTGGCGACCGAACTGCTGGATCGTGGTCACCCGCCTCGCGGTGTTGTCCTGATTGATGTGTACCCG
CCTGGTCATCAGGACGCGATGAACGCGTGGCTGGAGGAACTGACGGCAACGTTGTTCGACCGTGAAACTG
TTCGTATGGACGACACCCGTCTGACCGCGTTGGGTGCTTACGACCGCCTGACGGGTCAATGGCGTCCTCG
CGAAACCGGTTTGCCGACCCTGTTGGTTAGCGCGGGTGAACCAATGGGCCCGTGGCCGGACGATAGCTGG
AAACCGACCTGGCCTTTCGAGCACGACACCGTTGCGGTCCCGGGTGATCATTTCACGATGGTTCAAGAAC
ATGCTGATGCGATTGCCCGTCACATTGACGCCTGGCTGGGTGGCGGCAACAGCTGATAAGCTTATAGGAT
CCGAATTCGAGCTCCGTCGACAAGCTTGCGGCCGCACTCGAGCACCACCACCACCACCACTGAGATCCGG
CTGCTAACAAAGCCCGAAAGGAAGCTGAGTTGGCTGCTGCCACCGCTGAGCAATAACTAGCATAACCCCT
TGGGGCCTCTAAACGGGTCTTGAGGGGTTTTTTGCTGAAAGGAGGAACTATATCCGGAT
