Features (pLannotate 1.2.2; 20 found; start..end, strand, type, name):
   1009..1086    -  promoter       lacI promoter: lacI
   1094..1373    -  CDS            TcR (fragment): tetracycline efflux protein; tet; confers resistance to tetracycline
   1399..1417    +  promoter       T7 promoter: promoter for bacteriophage T7 RNA polymerase
   1418..1442    +  protein_bind   lac operator: The lac repressor binds to the lac operator to inhibit transcription in E. coli. This inhibition can be relieved by adding lactose or isopropyl-β-D-thiogalactopyranoside (IPTG). lac repressor encoded by lacI
   1457..1479    +  RBS            RBS: efficient ribosome binding site from bacteriophage T7 gene 10 (Olins and Rangwala, 1989)
   1498..1516    +  CDS            9xHis (fragment): 9xHis affinity tag
   3461..4753    +  CDS            pks15 (fragment): PKS15_MYCTU - Experimental evidence at protein level: Swiss-Prot protein existence level 1. From Mycobacterium tuberculosis (strain ATCC 25618 / H37Rv).
   8905..8922    +  CDS            9xHis (fragment): 9xHis affinity tag
   8932..8981    +  CDS            SET1 (fragment): solubility-enhancement tag derived from T7 phage gene 10B
   8989..9036    +  terminator     T7 terminator: transcription terminator for bacteriophage T7 RNA polymerase
   9073..9501    +  rep_origin     f1 ori (sequence partly withheld): f1 bacteriophage origin of replication; arrow indicates direction of (+) strand synthesis
   9554..9611    +  promoter       AmpR promoter (fragment): bla
   9620..10435   -  CDS            KanR: aminoglycoside phosphotransferase; aph(3')-Ia; confers resistance to kanamycin in bacteria or G418 (Geneticin®) in eukaryotes
  10557..11145   +  rep_origin     ori: high-copy-number ColE1/pMB1/pBR322/pUC origin of replication
  11331..11470   -  misc_feature   bom: basis of mobility region from pBR322
  11572..11763   -  CDS            rop: Rop protein, which maintains plasmids at low copy number; rop
  11780..12160   +  CDS            YPB1_ECOLX: Protein predicted: Swiss-Prot protein existence level 4. From Escherichia coli.
  12232..12523   -  CDS            TcR (fragment): tetracycline efflux protein; tet; confers resistance to tetracycline
  12538..12559   -  protein_bind   CAP binding site: CAP binding activates transcription in the presence of cAMP. E. coli catabolite activator protein
  12572..1008    -  CDS            lacI (across the origin): lac repressor; lacI; The lac repressor binds to the lac operator to inhibit transcription in E. coli. This inhibition can be relieved by adding lactose or isopropyl-β-D-thiogalactopyranoside (IPTG).
>Addgene plasmid #110067 | pSY075 | addgene full sequence | sequence record 212811 | Addgene NGS Result
GGTTTGCGTATTGGGCGCCAGGGTGGTTTTTCTTTTCACCAGTGAGACGGGCAACAGCTGATTGCCCTTC
ACCGCCTGGCCCTGAGAGAGTTGCAGCAAGCGGTCCACGCTGGTTTGCCCCAGCAGGCGAAAATCCTGTT
TGATGGTGGTTAACGGCGGGATATAACATGAGCTGTCTTCGGTATCGTCGTATCCCACTACCGAGATGTC
CGCACCAACGCGCAGCCCGGACTCGGTAATGGCGCGCATTGCGCCCAGCGCCATCTGATCGTTGGCAACC
AGCATCGCAGTGGGAACGATGCCCTCATTCAGCATTTGCATGGTTTGTTGAAAACCGGACATGGCACTCC
AGTCGCCTTCCCGTTCCGCTATCGGCTGAATTTGATTGCGAGTGAGATATTTATGCCAGCCAGCCAGACG
CAGACGCGCCGAGACAGAACTTAATGGGCCCGCTAACAGCGCGATTTGCTGGTGACCCAATGCGACCAGA
TGCTCCACGCCCAGTCGCGTACCGTCTTCATGGGAGAAAATAATACTGTTGATGGGTGTCTGGTCAGAGA
CATCAAGAAATAACGCCGGAACATTAGTGCAGGCAGCTTCCACAGCAATGGCATCCTGGTCATCCAGCGG
ATAGTTAATGATCAGCCCACTGACGCGTTGCGCGAGAAGATTGTGCACCGCCGCTTTACAGGCTTCGACG
CCGCTTCGTTCTACCATCGACACCACCACGCTGGCACCCAGTTGATCGGCGCGAGATTTAATCGCCGCGA
CAATTTGCGACGGCGCGTGCAGGGCCAGACTGGAGGTGGCAACGCCAATCAGCAACGACTGTTTGCCCGC
CAGTTGTTGTGCCACGCGGTTGGGAATGTAATTCAGCTCCGCCATCGCCGCTTCCACTTTTTCCCGCGTT
TTCGCAGAAACGTGGCTGGCCTGGTTCACCACGCGGGAAACGGTCTGATAAGAGACACCGGCATACTCTG
CGACATCGTATAACGTTACTGGTTTCACATTCACCACCCTGAATTGACTCTCTTCCGGGCGCTATCATGC
CATACCGCGAAAGGTTTTGCGCCATTCGATGGTGTCCGGGATCTCGACGCTCTCCCTTATGCGACTCCTG
CATTAGGAAGCAGCCCAGTAGTAGGTTGAGGCCGTTGAGCACCGCCGCCGCAAGGAATGGTGCATGCAAG
GAGATGGCGCCCAACAGTCCCCCGGCCACGGGGCCTGCCACCATACCCACGCCGAAACAAGCGCTCATGA
GCCCGAAGTGGCGAGCCCGATCTTCCCCATCGGTGATGTCGGCGATATAGGCGCCAGCAACCGCACCTGT
GGCGCCGGTGATGCCGGCCACGATGCGTCCGGCGTAGAGGATCGAGATCGATCTCGATCCCGCGAAATTA
ATACGACTCACTATAGGGGAATTGTGAGCGGATAACAATTCCCCTCTAGAAATAATTTTGTTTAACTTTA
AGAAGGAGATATACATATGGGCAGCAGCCACCACCACCACCACCACAGCAGCGGCCTGGTCCCGCGTGGT
TCCCACATGGCAGGTCCACCGCCGTTCCCGCGTCGTCGTGGCCCGAGCGGCCGTCGTCGTTGCGGCGGTC
GTGCTACCCCGGGTAGCGTCCGTGACCGTACGGGTCGTCGTCCGGCAGCCGTTCCGAGCCGTGCAGTTTG
CGCAGCGGATCTGTGCGAAGAAAATGACGACGGCTCGAAGAATGTTTCTGAACATCGCGGTAGCGCAGGT
GGTTCCGTGCTGTTTCCACGTACCGGCACCGTCCTGCCGTGGGTACTGACCGGTCCTGGCGCAGCGGCGG
TTCGCGCACGCTCCGAAGCACTGCGCACGCACCTGCGTGCGAGCACCGAGTGGTCCCCTGCGGGCGTCGG
TCAGGCGCTGCTGGCCGGTACGGGTGCGGGTGCCGATACCCACCGTGCCGTTGTTCTGGCAGGCGACCGT
GCCCAGACCCTGAACGCATTGGCAGCGCTGAGCGCAGGCGCAGACCACCCGGCAGTTTTCACCAGCACTC
GTGCGGATGCAAGCCCGGCTGGCCCGGTGTTTGTGTTCCCGGGTCAAGGCTCGCAGTGGACCGGTATGGC
TCGTGAACTGCTGGACTCCGCACCGGTTTTCGCGCGTAAGCTGCACGACTGTGCAGACGCGTTTGCCCCG
TACCTGGGCCACAGCCTGCTGGATAGCGTCACCGGTGCAGCAGGTGGTCCAGAGCCTGTTGGCGCGGACG
TCGTCCAACCGGCGCTGTTCGCCGTTATGGTTGCGCTGACTGATCTGTGGAACGCGGCTGGCGTTGCACC
GGGTGCACTGCTGGGTCACTCCCTGGGTGAACTGGCAGCCGCGCATGTCGCGGGTGTTCTGTCCCTGGAC
GATTCTGCTCGCGTCGTGGCGCGTTGGAGCCAAGCGCAGGCTACGTTGGCGGGTCGTGGTGACATGGTCA
GCGTTCTGTTGCCTGCGGATGAATTGGCGGACCTGCTGGACCGCCGTTGGCCGGGTCGCTTGGTTGTGGC
GGTTGAAAACGGTCCAGGTAGCGCGGTCGCGAGCGGTGACCTGGACGCTGCGGCGGAACTGGTCGCACAC
CTGACCGCCGAAGGTATCCACGCGCGTCGCGTTGACGTGGGCCTGGCGGCTCACAGCCCGCACATTGACG
CGATCCTGCCACGTATTCGCGCGGACATCGCGCCGATTCGTGCGCATACGCCGAGCATCCCGGTTTATTC
GGCGCTGCATGGTGGTGCACTGGATGGCACGCCAATGGACGCGGCGTACTGGTGTCGTAATCTGCGCTCC
ACTGTACGTTTCGCGGACGCGACCCGTGCAGCCCTGGAGGCAGGCCATACCACGTTTGTGGAGGTAAGCC
CACATCCGGTCCTGACTACGGCGATGGAGGTGAGCGCAACCCGTGCCGCGCACGCAGCAACTGTCCTGGG
TACGCTGCGCCGTGGTGAGGGTGGTCCGAGCCGCTTCCTGGCGAGCCTGGCCGAACTGCATGTCAGCGGT
GGTGATGCCGATCTGCGTACGGTTCTGCCGGCGAGCCAGGCGGCTGGCTTGCCGGAAACCGTTCTGACGG
CGGGTCCGCGTGGCGAGAGCGCGGATGGCGACTCTCGTCATGAGGTTCTGTGCGCACGCCTGGCACCGCT
GGACCCAGCGGAGCGTCGTGCCCAGCTGCTGACTGTTGTTCGTGAAAGCGCAGCTGCCGCGCTGGACGGC
GACGATCAAGGTAGCATTGACGGTCGTCGCACGTTCCGTGACCTGGGTATCACGTCGCTGGCAGCGGTGG
GCATCCGTGATCGCCTGCATTCCGCAACCGGTCTGCGTCTGTCTCCGACCGTTGTGTTTGATCATCCGAC
CCCGGACGCACTGGCGGCACACTTGGACACCGAACTGTTCGGCACGGGCGCAGATGCCGAGCCGGCACCA
GCTGCGGGTGGTCGTGCGGTGCCGCATGACGAACCAATTGCGATCGTGGGTATGGCGTGCCGTTACCCTG
GCGGCGTTGGTGCACCGGCCGACCTGTGGCGTACCGTTCTGGCCGGTGTCGACGCAGTTGGTCCGCTGCC
GGCTGATCGTGGCTGGAATATTGCGGACGGTTACGATCCGGAGCTGGCGGGTCCTGGTCGTTTTAGCCAG
CGTGAGGGCGGCTTTCTGCACGACGCAGCTGAATTTGATGCGGAGTTCTTTGGTATTAGCCCGCGTGAGG
CATTGGCGATGGACCCGCAGCAACGTTTGGCTCTGGAAAGCGCCTGGGAAGCGATTGAGGATGCGGGTCT
GGACGCCCATAGCCTGCGTGGCAGCCGTACTGGCGTTTTTCTGGGCTTGATTACCCAGGATTATGGTCCT
CGTGCGGGTGAGCCGACCACGCGTGCAGGTGCGGTGGAGGGTCACCTGTTCCTGGGTAGCACTGGCAGCG
TCGCAAGCGGTCGTCTGAGCTATACCTTGGGTCTGGAAGGTCCGTCTTTGACGATTGATACGGCATGTTC
GAGCAGCCTGGTGGCACTGCACGAAGCATGTCAAGCGCTGCGTACCGGTGATTGCGACATGGCTCTGACT
GGTGGTGTGACGGTCATGCCGAGCACCGGCATGTTGGTCGAGTTCAGCCGTCAGCGTGGTCTGTCGCCTG
ACGGCCGTTGTAAAGCCTTTTCTGCATCTGCCGACGGTTTTGGTCTGGCGGAAGGTGTCGGTATGCTGGT
GGTTGAGCGTCTGAGCGATGCGCGTCGTCTGGGCCATCGTGTGCTGGCGGTGGTGCGCGGTTCTGCGGTT
AACCAAGATGGCGCGAGCAATGGCCTGTCGGCGCCTAGCGGCCCAGCACAACAGCGCGTTATTCGCCAGG
CGCTGGTCAACGCTGGCGTCCAAGCATCCCAAGTGGACGTTGTCGAAGCACATGGCACCGGTACGAAACT
GGGCGATCCGATTGAGGCTCAAGCCCTGCAAGCGACCTATGGCCAGGGCCGTCCGGCTGAGCGCCCGTTG
TGGTTGGGTTCTCTGAAGTCCAATATCGGCCACGCGCAAGCGGCAGCGGGTGTGGGCGGTGTTATCAAAA
TGGTCATGGCGTTGCGTGAAGGCGTCCTGCCACCGACCCTGCACGCAGACGAGCCGAGCCCGCATATTGA
CTGGTCGGCGGGTCAGGTTCGTCTGCTGACCGAGGAACGCGAGTGGCCGGAGGCAGGTCACCCTCGCCGT
GCGGCAGTTTCGAGCTTCGGTGTTAGCGGTACCAACGCGCACGTGATCATTGAAGAGGCGCCTGAAGAGG
GCGAAGAACCGGAGTCTGACGCCGGTGGTGTTGTGCCGTGGGTTTTGTCTGCTCGTACGGAAGGCGCGTT
GCAGGCCCAGGCTGTTCAGTTGAGCGAGTTCGTTGGTGAGAGCTCGCCGGTCGACGTGGGTTGGTCCCTG
GTTTCTACTCGTGCGGCCTTCGAGCATCGTGCGGTGGTGGTTGGCCGTGGTCGCGACGAGCTGGTACGTG
GTCTGAGCGAGGTCGCGCAGGGTCGTGGTGTTCGTGGCGTGGCAAGCAGCGCGTCCGGTGGTCTGGCTTT
CGTTTTCGCAGGCCAGGGTAGCCAGCGCCTGGGCATGGGTCGCGGCTTGTATGAGCGTTTCCCGGTGTTT
GCAGAAGCGTTTGATGAGGTGTGTGGTCGCGTTGGTCCGGGCGTACGCGAGGTTGTTTTTGGTAGCGACG
CGGGTGAGCTGGACCGTACCGTTTGGGCACAAGCCGGCCTGTTCGCCCTGGAAGTCGCGCTGTTTCGTCT
GTTGGAGAGCTGGGGCGTTCGTCCGGGTTGCCTGATTGGCCACTCCGTCGGCGAGCTGTCCGCGGCATGC
GTGGCGGGTCTGTGGAGCCTGGAGGACGCGTGCCGCGTTGTGGCCGCTCGTGCACGTCTGATGCAGGCCC
TGCCGGCTGGCGGCGTCATGGTTGCTGTTCGCGCGGAAGCTGGCGAGCTGGCCGGTTTCCTGGGTGAGGA
TGTGGTGATTGCAAGCGTGAACGCGCCAGGTCAAGTCGTGATCGCGGGTCCGGAAGGCGGCGTCGAGCGT
GTGGTTGCTGCATGCGGTGCCCGTTCGCGCCGTCTGGCGGTGAGCCATGCGTTCCATTCCCCGCTGGTGG
AGCCGATGCTGGGTGAGTTTCGCCGTGTCGTTGAGAGCGTGGCATTTGGCGTCCCGAGCCTGCGTGTCGT
CAGCAACGTGACCGGTGCGTGGGTTGATCCGGAAGAGTGGGGCACCCCGGAGTACTGGGTGCGTCAGGTG
CGCGAACCGGTCCGTTTTGCGGATGGTGTCGCGACGTTGCTGGATGCCGGCGTCCGTACCTTTGTTGAGT
TGGGCCCAGCGGGTGCGCTGACCAGCATGGTTAGCCACTGTGCCGACGCGACTGCGACGTCTGTGACCGC
CGTCCCGACGCTGCGTCCTGACCACGACGAAAGCCGTACGGTTCTGAGCGCTGCTGCCAGCCTGTATGTG
CAGGGCCATCCGGTTGATTGGGCGCCTCTGTTCCCACGCGCACGCACCGTTGATCTGCCGACGTACGCAT
TTCAGCATCAGCGTTACTGGCTGGATAGCACCACTGCAAACACTGGTGACCGTCCGGCAGCGGACCGTGA
CACCGCATTTTGGGAAGCTGTGCAGCACACCGACCTGGACGCCTTCGCTGCAGAATTGGACATTGCCCCG
GATGCGCCGTTGGGCACCGTCTTGCCGGCTCTGGCTGACTGGCGTCAACGCCTGCGTACGGCAGCGGCTG
TTGACGCATGGCGTTACCGCACCGCCTTTAAACGTCTGCCAGATGCGCCAGGTGCACCAGTCCTGACGGG
CAGCTGGCTGGCCGTAGTTCCGGTGCGTCACCTGGATGATCCGAGCGTTACCACTAGCCTGGATGCAGTT
GCTAAAGCGGGTGCGGAAGTCGTTCAGTTGGCAATCGAAGATGCGGACGCGGACGTTGATCGTCTGACTG
AGCGCTTGCGTGGCCTGGTTGCCGGTCTGGGTGCCGCGCCGGCGGGCATTATGAGCTTCCTGGGTCTGGA
TGAAGAGCGTCATCGTGACCACCCGGCGATGCCGAGCGGTCTGGCCACCAGCTTGGCGCTGGTCCGCGCC
TTGGGTCGTGCGGGCATCGGTGCACCGCTGTGGATGGTTACGCGTGAGGCAGTGGCAGCGGGTCAAGACA
CGCACCCGCATGCGCCTCTGGGTAGCCTGATCTGGGGTCTGGGCCAAGTGACGGCTCTGGAGCACGCAGA
TCGCTGGGGTGGTCTGATCGATCTGCCGGGTGTGTGTGATGCGCGCGTTGCCCGCATGCTGTGCGCGGGT
CTGAGCGGCCGTGGTGCCGAAGATCAGCTGGCCCTGCGTCCGAGCGGCACTTTCGTCCGCCGTCTGGCGC
ATATCCCTGGCGAGCAACGTGCAGCACGTCGTAGCTGGCAACCACGTGGTACGGTGATTGTCACCGGTGG
TACGGGTGCGCTGGGTGCAGTCCTGGCCCGCTGGTTGGCTACCGAGGACGCGGAGCACCTGGTGCTGACC
GGCCGTCGTGGCGCGGACGCCCCTGGCGCGGAGCGTTTGCGTGACGAGCTGGTCGCTACGGGCGCTCGTG
TCACGCTGGCGGCGTGCGACGTGGCAGATCGCAAAGCCGTCGCCGCATTGCTGGACGAACTGGCTGCGGA
CGGCGAGACTGTTCGCGCAGTTCTGCACGCTGCGGGTGTCGCCGATCTGACGTCGCTGGAGAATACCGGT
CCAGAAGCGTTCGCGGCAGGCGTGGCCGCGAAGGTCGATGGTGCACTGCACCTGACCGAACTGTTGGATC
ACGATTCGCTGGATGCGTTTGTGTTGTTCAGCAGCATTGCGGGTGTTTGGGGTTCCGGCGACCACGGCGC
GTATGCGGCTGCGAACGCATTTCTGAATGCGTTGGCAGAGTACAATCGTGCACGCGGTATCCCGACCACG
AGCATCGCATGGGGCGTTTGGAACGCGTTTGGCGTCGAGGGTGCAGGCGGTATCAGCGAGGCGGTTGATT
TGGACCAGCTGCATCGTCGCGGCCTGCCGCTGATTGAACCAGAGCTGGGTCTGACTGCACTGCGTCGCGC
TCTAGACCGTGACGAAACGGTGCTGACGGTTGCTCCGGTTGCCTGGGAGCGCTTCTTTCCGCTGTTCTCC
GCTGCACGTCCGCGTCCGTTGTTTGAGGACTTGCCGCAAGTGCGTGCCCTGAGCGCACCTGTCCCGACGA
CGGCGGGTCCGGCCGTGGAACCAGGTCGCCGTGGTAGCGGCCTGGGCGATTTGCCTCTGACGGATCGCGA
TAGCGCGCTGCTGGCCTTGGTCCGCGGTGAGAGCGCATCCGTGCTGGGTTACGAGCGTCCAGATCGCCTG
GACCCGGACCGTGCGCTGCGTGATGTGGGTTTCGATAGCCTGACGGCGATGGAACTGCGTAACCGTCTGG
CTACCGCGACCGGCCTGACGCTGCCTGCGGCCCTGGTGTTTGATCACCCGACCCCACTGGCGATCGCGGC
GTATCTGAAAGCCGAGCTGACGAGCCAGCTGGACTCCGGTACGCCTGCACGTGAAGCTAGCTCTGCACTG
CGTGACGGCTACCGCCAAGCGGGTGTGAGCGGCCGTGTTCGTAGCTACCTGGATCTGTTGGCAGGTCTGT
CGGATTTCCGCGAACATTTTGATGGTAGCGATGGTTTTAGCCTGGATCTGGTTGATATGGCAGATGGTCC
GGGTGAGGTGACCGTTATTTGCTGCGCGGGTACGGCTGCGATCTCTGGTCCGCATGAGTTCACCCGTCTG
GCAGGTGCCCTGCGCGGCATTGCACCTGTTCGTGCGGTGCCGCAGCCGGGTTACGAAGAAGGCGAACCGC
TGCCTTCTAGCATGGCGGCTGTTGCAGCTGTGCAGGCTGATGCTGTCATTCGTACGCAAGGCGATAAGCC
GTTCGTGGTTGCGGGTCACTCGGCAGGCGCGCTGATGGCGTACGCGCTGGCGACCGAACTGCTGGATCGT
GGTCACCCGCCTCGCGGTGTTGTCCTGATTGATGTGTACCCGCCTGGTCATCAGGACGCGATGAACGCGT
GGCTGGAGGAACTGACGGCAACGTTGTTCGACCGTGAAACTGTTCGTATGGACGACACCCGTCTGACCGC
GTTGGGTGCTTACGACCGCCTGACGGGTCAATGGCGTCCTCGCGAAACCGGTTTGCCGACCCTGTTGGTT
AGCGCGGGTGAACCAATGGGCCCGTGGCCGGACGATAGCTGGAAACCGACCTGGCCTTTCGAGCACGACA
CCGTTGCGGTCCCGGGTGATCATTTCACGATGGTTCAAGAACATGCTGATGCGATTGCCCGTCACATTGA
CGCCTGGCTGGGTGGCGGCAACAGCTGATAAGCTTATAGGATCCGAATTCGAGCTCCGTCGACAAGCTTG
CGGCCGCACTCGAGCACCACCACCACCACCACTGAGATCCGGCTGCTAACAAAGCCCGAAAGGAAGCTGA
GTTGGCTGCTGCCACCGCTGAGCAATAACTAGCATAACCCCTTGGGGCCTCTAAACGGGTCTTGAGGGGT
TTTTTGCTGAAAGGAGGAACTATATCCGGATTGGCGAATGGG
[124 nt withheld, positions 9073-9196]
C
[91 nt withheld, positions 9198-9288]
A
[49 nt withheld, positions 9290-9338]
CCTTTGACGTTGGAGTCCACGTTCTTT
[37 nt withheld, positions 9366-9402]
ACCCTATCTCGGTCTATTCTTTTGATTTATAAGGGATTTTGCCGATTTCGGCCTATTGGTTAAAAAATGA
GCTGATTTAACAAAAATTTAACGCGAATTTTAACAAAATATTAACGCTTACAATTTAGGTGGCACTTTTC
GGGGAAATGTGCGCGGAACCCCTATTTGTTTATTTTTCTAAATACATTCAAATATGTATCCGCTCATGAA
TTAATTCTTAGAAAAACTCATCGAGCATCAAATGAAACTGCAATTTATTCATATCAGGATTATCAATACC
ATATTTTTGAAAAAGCCGTTTCTGTAATGAAGGAGAAAACTCACCGAGGCAGTTCCATAGGATGGCAAGA
TCCTGGTATCGGTCTGCGATTCCGACTCGTCCAACATCAATACAACCTATTAATTTCCCCTCGTCAAAAA
TAAGGTTATCAAGTGAGAAATCACCATGAGTGACGACTGAATCCGGTGAGAATGGCAAAAGTTTATGCAT
TTCTTTCCAGACTTGTTCAACAGGCCAGCCATTACGCTCGTCATCAAAATCACTCGCATCAACCAAACCG
TTATTCATTCGTGATTGCGCCTGAGCGAGACGAAATACGCGATCGCTGTTAAAAGGACAATTACAAACAG
GAATCGAATGCAACCGGCGCAGGAACACTGCCAGCGCATCAACAATATTTTCACCTGAATCAGGATATTC
TTCTAATACCTGGAATGCTGTTTTCCCGGGGATCGCAGTGGTGAGTAACCATGCATCATCAGGAGTACGG
ATAAAATGCTTGATGGTCGGAAGAGGCATAAATTCCGTCAGCCAGTTTAGTCTGACCATCTCATCTGTAA
CATCATTGGCAACGCTACCTTTGCCATGTTTCAGAAACAACTCTGGCGCATCGGGCTTCCCATACAATCG
ATAGATTGTCGCACCTGATTGCCCGACATTATCGCGAGCCCATTTATACCCATATAAATCAGCATCCATG
TTGGAATTTAATCGCGGCCTAGAGCAAGACGTTTCCCGTTGAATATGGCTCATAACACCCCTTGTATTAC
TGTTTATGTAAGCAGACAGTTTTATTGTTCATGACCAAAATCCCTTAACGTGAGTTTTCGTTCCACTGAG
CGTCAGACCCCGTAGAAAAGATCAAAGGATCTTCTTGAGATCCTTTTTTTCTGCGCGTAATCTGCTGCTT
GCAAACAAAAAAACCACCGCTACCAGCGGTGGTTTGTTTGCCGGATCAAGAGCTACCAACTCTTTTTCCG
AAGGTAACTGGCTTCAGCAGAGCGCAGATACCAAATACTGTCCTTCTAGTGTAGCCGTAGTTAGGCCACC
ACTTCAAGAACTCTGTAGCACCGCCTACATACCTCGCTCTGCTAATCCTGTTACCAGTGGCTGCTGCCAG
TGGCGATAAGTCGTGTCTTACCGGGTTGGACTCAAGACGATAGTTACCGGATAAGGCGCAGCGGTCGGGC
TGAACGGGGGGTTCGTGCACACAGCCCAGCTTGGAGCGAACGACCTACACCGAACTGAGATACCTACAGC
GTGAGCTATGAGAAAGCGCCACGCTTCCCGAAGGGAGAAAGGCGGACAGGTATCCGGTAAGCGGCAGGGT
CGGAACAGGAGAGCGCACGAGGGAGCTTCCAGGGGGAAACGCCTGGTATCTTTATAGTCCTGTCGGGTTT
CGCCACCTCTGACTTGAGCGTCGATTTTTGTGATGCTCGTCAGGGGGGCGGAGCCTATGGAAAAACGCCA
GCAACGCGGCCTTTTTACGGTTCCTGGCCTTTTGCTGGCCTTTTGCTCACATGTTCTTTCCTGCGTTATC
CCCTGATTCTGTGGATAACCGTATTACCGCCTTTGAGTGAGCTGATACCGCTCGCCGCAGCCGAACGACC
GAGCGCAGCGAGTCAGTGAGCGAGGAAGCGGAAGAGCGCCTGATGCGGTATTTTCTCCTTACGCATCTGT
GCGGTATTTCACACCGCAATGGTGCACTCTCAGTACAATCTGCTCTGATGCCGCATAGTTAAGCCAGTAT
ACACTCCGCTATCGCTACGTGACTGGGTCATGGCTGCGCCCCGACACCCGCCAACACCCGCTGACGCGCC
CTGACGGGCTTGTCTGCTCCCGGCATCCGCTTACAGACAAGCTGTGACCGTCTCCGGGAGCTGCATGTGT
CAGAGGTTTTCACCGTCATCACCGAAACGCGCGAGGCAGCTGCGGTAAAGCTCATCAGCGTGGTCGTGAA
GCGATTCACAGATGTCTGCCTGTTCATCCGCGTCCAGCTCGTTGAGTTTCTCCAGAAGCGTTAATGTCTG
GCTTCTGATAAAGCGGGCCATGTTAAGGGCGGTTTTTTCCTGTTTGGTCACTGATGCCTCCGTGTAAGGG
GGATTTCTGTTCATGGGGGTAATGATACCGATGAAACGAGAGAGGATGCTCACGATACGGGTTACTGATG
ATGAACATGCCCGGTTACTGGAACGTTGTGAGGGTAAACAACTGGCGGTATGGATGCGGCGGGACCAGAG
AAAAATCACTCAGGGTCAATGCCAGCGCTTCGTTAATACAGATGTAGGTGTTCCACAGGGTAGCCAGCAG
CATCCTGCGATGCAGATCCGGAACATAATGGTGCAGGGCGCTGACTTCCGCGTTTCCAGACTTTACGAAA
CACGGAAACCGAAGACCATTCATGTTGTTGCTCAGGTCGCAGACGTTTTGCAGCAGCAGTCGCTTCACGT
TCGCTCGCGTATCGGTGATTCATTCTGCTAACCAGTAAGGCAACCCCGCCAGCCTAGCCGGGTCCTCAAC
GACAGGAGCACGATCATGCGCACCCGTGGGGCCGCCATGCCGGCGATAATGGCCTGCTTCTCGCCGAAAC
GTTTGGTGGCGGGACCAGTGACGAAGGCTTGAGCGAGGGCGTGCAAGATTCCGAATACCGCAAGCGACAG
GCCGATCATCGTCGCGCTCCAGCGAAAGCGGTCCTCGCCGAAAATGACCCAGAGCGCTGCCGGCACCTGT
CCTACGAGTTGCATGATAAAGAAGACAGTCATAAGTGCGGCGACGATAGTCATGCCCCGCGCCCACCGGA
AGGAGCTGACTGGGTTGAAGGCTCTCAAGGGCATCGGTCGAGATCCCGGTGCCTAATGAGTGAGCTAACT
TACATTAATTGCGTTGCGCTCACTGCCCGCTTTCCAGTCGGGAAACCTGTCGTGCCAGCTGCATTAATGA
ATCGGCCAACGCGCGGGGAGAGGC
